>Addgene plasmid #18846 | pAG416GPD-Cerulean-GOS1 | addgene partial sequence | sequence record 24736 | EGFP-C 5'-CATGGTCCTGCTGGAGTTCGTG-3'
CNGGNTCTCTGGCAGGNGAGCTGTCAAGGGTGGACCAGGTGGTGGACATCAAACAAGTTTGTACAAAAAA
GCAGGCTTCGAAGGAGATAACAAAATGAGCTCACAACCGTGTTTCGTCACCATAAGGGGCAAGGCCATTT
CTCTAGAAACACAAACGGAGTCACTTCTTTCCAAGTACTCCACATTCGCGCAGACAACTAGTTCAGAACA
AACTGGCCAAGAAAAGAAGATAGACAAGCAGTTGGAGGGAATCTTAGGCCAGAGACAGGATGTAATCGAT
TCATTAACACAAATCTGCGATTCTAACCCGGCAATCTCCGCCTCAAAGCTTTCCCAACTGCACCGCCACA
AGGAGATCTTACAAGACCACTGGAAGAGCTTCCGCAATATCAGGTCCTCCATCCAGCAAGAGCGCAACAG
ACTAAACTTGTTATTCAGCGTGAAGAACGATATTGCTAATTCCACAACGGACGCGCCAGCTCCTATAGGG
GATGCTGACGAGTACATTCAGAACGAAACAAGGCGAATCGATCAGTCCAACAACGTAGTCGACCGTCTCA
TCTCCCAAGCCTGGGAGACTCGGTCGCAGTTCCACTCGCAGAGCAACGTGCTGAACACGGCAAACAACAA
GGTGTTGCAAACTTTACAAAGAATACCAGGTGTCAATCAGCTTATTATGAAGATTAACACGAGAAGGAGA
AAAACGCGTTTGTATGGCCACGATAACCACCCTTNGTATACTGNTTTTGTTTTCNCATGGTAAGACCCGC
TTTCTTGTACAAGGTGNTCGATGTCTGTANTAGTTTGTCCGCTN
