[The description below was written by a language model from this plasmid's Addgene catalogue record.]
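Description:
pAG416GPD-Cerulean-GOS1 is a yeast expression plasmid built on the pAG416GPD backbone, a Gateway-compatible derivative of pRS416. It carries the Saccharomyces cerevisiae gene GOS1 (YHL031C), an insert of about 671 bp, placed into a backbone of roughly 7.5 kb. The record lists ampicillin resistance for selection in E. coli. It does not itemise the yeast maintenance elements. By the naming convention of the pRS416 series, the "416" designation corresponds to a low-copy centromeric (CEN/ARS) vector with a URA3 auxotrophic marker, so selection in ura3 yeast strains would be expected. No feature table was provided to confirm this.

The "GPD" in the name indicates the strong constitutive glyceraldehyde-3-phosphate dehydrogenase promoter, although the promoter is not given as a separate field. The GOS1 coding sequence is fused at its N terminus to Cerulean, a cyan fluorescent protein variant, so the construct produces a Cerulean-Gos1 fusion. The catalogue gives Gateway cloning at both junctions, so recombination site sequences probably flank the insert. Gos1 is generally known as a Golgi-associated SNARE protein involved in vesicle trafficking. A C-terminally anchored protein of this kind is usually tagged at the N terminus, as here.

The associated publication concerns disruption of Rab homeostasis and vesicle trafficking by alpha-synuclein in a yeast model of Parkinson's disease. This suggests the plasmid serves as a fluorescent compartment marker for live-cell imaging of the secretory pathway in yeast, though the record does not state the purpose explicitly.
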