Addgene plasmid #18846: pAG416GPD-Cerulean-GOS1
Depositing lab: Susan Lindquist. Depositing organization: Whitehead Institute for Biomedical Research. Publication: The Parkinson's disease protein alpha-synuclein disrupts cellular Rab homeostasis. Gitler AD, Bevis BJ, Shorter J, Strathearn KE, Hamamichi S, Su LJ, Caldwell KA, Caldwell GA, Rochet JC, McCaffery JM, Barlowe C, Lindquist S. Proc Natl Acad Sci U S A. 2008 Jan 8. 105(1):145-50. 10.1073/pnas.0710685105 PubMed 18162536.
Backbone
  Vector backbone: pAG416GPD
  Backbone manufacturer: pRS416
  Backbone size w/o insert (bp): 7497
  Vector type: Yeast Expression
Growth in bacteria
  Bacterial resistance: Ampicillin, 100 μg/mL
  Growth temperature: 37°C
  Growth strain: DH5alpha
  Copy number: Unknown
Gene/Insert
  Gene/Insert name: GOS1
  Species: S. cerevisiae (budding yeast)
  Insert size (bp): 671
  Entrez Gene: GOS1 (a.k.a. YHL031C)
  Tag / fusion protein: cerulean (N terminal on insert)
  Cloning method: Restriction Enzyme; 5′ cloning site GATEWAY CLONING (not destroyed); 3′ cloning site GATEWAY CLONING (not destroyed)
  Sequencing primers: 5′ EGFP-C
Terms and licenses: Academic/Nonprofit Terms; Industry Terms: Not Available to Industry
How to cite: pAG416GPD-Cerulean-GOS1 was a gift from Susan Lindquist (Addgene plasmid # 18846 ; http://n2t.net/addgene:18846 ; RRID:Addgene_18846)
